Addgene plasmid #109348: pInducer20 Cyclin E1
Purpose: virus packaged, doxycyline inducible expression of Cyclin E1
Depositing lab: Jean Cook. Depositing organization: University of North Carolina at Chapel Hill. Publication: Rapid DNA replication origin licensing protects stem cell pluripotency. Matson JP, Dumitru R, Coryell P, Baxley RM, Chen W, Twaroski K, Webber BR, Tolar J, Bielinsky AK, Purvis JE, Cook JG. Elife. 2017 Nov 17;6. doi: 10.7554/eLife.30473. PubMed 29148972.
Backbone
  Vector backbone: pInducer20
  Vector type: Mammalian Expression, Lentiviral
  Selectable markers: Neomycin (select with G418)
Growth in bacteria
  Bacterial resistance: Ampicillin, 100 μg/mL
  Growth temperature: 37°C
  Growth strain: NEB Stable
  Copy number: Unknown
Gene/Insert
  Gene/Insert name: Cyclin E1
  Species: H. sapiens (human)
  GenBank ID: NP_001309191.1
  Entrez Gene: CCNE1 (a.k.a. CCNE, pCCNE1)
  Cloning method: Gateway Cloning
  Sequencing primers: 5′ CCATAGAAGACACCGGGACC
Terms and licenses: Academic/Nonprofit Terms; Industry Terms: Not Available to Industry
How to cite: pInducer20 Cyclin E1 was a gift from Jean Cook (Addgene plasmid # 109348 ; http://n2t.net/addgene:109348 ; RRID:Addgene_109348)
