[The description below was written by a language model from this plasmid's Addgene catalogue record and pLannotate feature annotations shown in this document.]
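Description:
pInducer20 Cyclin E1 is a self-inactivating HIV-1-based lentiviral vector that delivers a doxycycline-inducible copy of human cyclin E1 (CCNE1), the cyclin that controls the G1/S transition, into mammalian cells. The full 11,340-nt sequence shows the usual lentiviral transfer elements: a truncated 5' LTR, the Ψ packaging signal with an adjoining gag fragment, the RRE for Rev-dependent RNA export, cPPT/CTS, a WPRE, and a ΔU3 3' LTR. In bacteria the plasmid is maintained through a high-copy ColE1/pUC-type origin and ampicillin resistance (AmpR).

The payload is an all-in-one Tet-On arrangement. A Tet-responsive promoter, made of tet operator repeats upstream of a minimal CMV promoter, drives the CCNE1 coding sequence. The insert was introduced by Gateway recombination, which accounts for the residual att-site fragments flanking it. No epitope tag or reporter is annotated on the insert. Downstream, the constitutive human UbC promoter expresses the reverse tetracycline transactivator rtTA3, followed by an EMCV IRES and NeoR. A single transcript therefore supplies both the doxycycline-dependent activator and G418 selection for transduced cells. When doxycycline is added, rtTA3 binds the TRE and switches on cyclin E1.

A second, 3,735-nt sequence record filed under this entry does not match the lentiviral plasmid. It carries CCNE1 between intact attL1 and attL2 sites on a kanamycin-resistant backbone with rrnB terminators, which looks like the Gateway entry clone rather than the final vector.

The stated purpose is virus-packaged, inducible overexpression of cyclin E1. The associated publication concerns DNA replication origin licensing and stem cell pluripotency.
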