Features (pLannotate 1.2.2; 39 found; start..end, strand, type, name):
    127..162     +  promoter       PGK promoter (fragment): mouse phosphoglycerate kinase 1 promoter
    180..1391    +  promoter       UbC promoter: human ubiquitin C promoter
   1450..2147    +  CDS            rtTA3 (fragment): reverse tetracycline transactivator 3 activates expression from Tet-responsive promoters in the presence of doxycycline
   2077..2187    +  CDS            VP48: 3 tandem repeats of the minimal activation domain of herpes simplex virus VP16 (Cheng et al., 2013)
   2224..2262    +  misc_feature   WPRE (fragment): woodchuck hepatitis virus posttranscriptional regulatory element
   2345..2807    +  misc_feature   IRES: internal ribosome entry site (IRES) of the encephalomyocarditis virus (EMCV)
   2823..3617    +  CDS            NeoR/KanR: aminoglycoside phosphotransferase from Tn5; aph(3')-II (or nptII); confers resistance to neomycin, kanamycin, and G418 (Geneticin®)
   3645..3728    +  CDS            large T antigen (fragment): large T antigen from SV40 (simian virus 40)
   3762..3782    +  misc_feature   MCS (fragment): pBluescript multiple cloning site
   3794..4382    +  misc_feature   WPRE: woodchuck hepatitis virus posttranscriptional regulatory element
   4390..4455    +  CDS            nef (fragment): NEF_HV1Z2 - Experimental evidence at protein level: Swiss-Prot protein existence level 1. Extracellular Nef protein targets CD4(+) T-lymphocytes for apoptosis by interacting with CXCR4 surface receptors. From Human immunodeficiency virus type 1 group M subtype D (isolate Z2/CDC-Z34) (HIV-1).
   4457..4690    +  LTR            3' LTR (ΔU3): self-inactivating 3' long terminal repeat (LTR) from HIV-1
   4895..4999    +  promoter       AmpR promoter: bla
   5000..5860    +  CDS            AmpR: β-lactamase; bla; confers resistance to ampicillin, carbenicillin, and related antibiotics
   6035..6623    +  rep_origin     ori: high-copy-number ColE1/pMB1/pBR322/pUC origin of replication
   6806..6864    +  CDS            lacI (fragment): lac repressor; lacI; The lac repressor binds to the lac operator to inhibit transcription in E. coli. This inhibition can be relieved by adding lactose or isopropyl-β-D-thiogalactopyranoside (IPTG).
   6893..6973    +  promoter       SV40 promoter (fragment): SV40 early promoter
   6984..7021    +  CDS            lacI (fragment): lac repressor; lacI; The lac repressor binds to the lac operator to inhibit transcription in E. coli. This inhibition can be relieved by adding lactose or isopropyl-β-D-thiogalactopyranoside (IPTG).
   7034..7055    +  protein_bind   CAP binding site: CAP binding activates transcription in the presence of cAMP. E. coli catabolite activator protein
   7070..7100    +  promoter       lac promoter: promoter for the E. coli lac operon
   7108..7124    +  protein_bind   lac operator: The lac repressor binds to the lac operator to inhibit transcription in E. coli. This inhibition can be relieved by adding lactose or isopropyl-β-D-thiogalactopyranoside (IPTG). lac repressor encoded by lacI
   7158..7241    +  polyA_signal   SV40 poly(A) signal (fragment): SV40 polyadenylation signal
   7408..7737    +  CDS            nef (fragment): NEF_HV1BR - Experimental evidence at protein level: Swiss-Prot protein existence level 1. Extracellular Nef protein targets CD4(+) T-lymphocytes for apoptosis by interacting with CXCR4 surface receptors (PubMed:14990729). From Human immunodeficiency virus type 1 group M subtype B (isolate BRU/LAI) (HIV-1).
   7785..8042    +  LTR            5' LTR (truncated): truncated 5' long terminal repeat (LTR) from HIV-1
   8089..8214    +  misc_feature   HIV-1 Ψ: packaging signal of human immunodeficiency virus type 1
   8198..8536    +  CDS            HIV-1 gag (fragment): gag protein from human immunodeficiency virus 1; gag
   8709..8942    +  misc_feature   RRE: The Rev response element (RRE) of HIV-1 allows for Rev-dependent mRNA export from the nucleus to the cytoplasm.
   9319..9419    +  CDS            Rev (fragment): human immunodeficiency virus 1 (HIV-1) Rev protein; rev; enhances nuclear export of unspliced and incompletely spliced viral mRNAs
   9464..9581    +  misc_feature   cPPT/CTS: central polypurine tract and central termination sequence of HIV-1
   9641..9662    +  promoter       tight TRE promoter (fragment): Tet-responsive promoter PTight, consisting of seven tet operator sequences followed by the minimal CMV promoter
   9685..9704    +  promoter       TRE3GS promoter (fragment): 3rd-generation Tet-responsive promoter that can be activated by binding of Tet-On® 3G, modified to eliminate binding sites for endogenous mammalian transcription factors
   9727..9746    +  promoter       TRE3GS promoter (fragment): 3rd-generation Tet-responsive promoter that can be activated by binding of Tet-On® 3G, modified to eliminate binding sites for endogenous mammalian transcription factors
   9769..9788    +  promoter       TRE3GS promoter (fragment): 3rd-generation Tet-responsive promoter that can be activated by binding of Tet-On® 3G, modified to eliminate binding sites for endogenous mammalian transcription factors
   9810..9830    +  promoter       TRE3GS promoter (fragment): 3rd-generation Tet-responsive promoter that can be activated by binding of Tet-On® 3G, modified to eliminate binding sites for endogenous mammalian transcription factors
   9853..9928    +  protein_bind   tetracycline response element (fragment): contains seven copies of the tetracycline operator tetO tetracycline repressor TetR
   9946..9984    +  promoter       minimal CMV promoter: human cytomegalovirus (CMV) immediate early promoter
  10063..10138   +  protein_bind   attL1 (fragment): mutant version of attL; recombination site for the Gateway® LR reaction LR Clonase™
  10127..11326   +  CDS            CCNE1: CCNE1_HUMAN - Also known as CCNE. Experimental evidence at protein level: Swiss-Prot protein existence level 1. Essential for the control of the cell cycle at the G1/S (start) transition. From Homo sapiens (Human).
  11330..80      -  protein_bind   attL2 (fragment) (across the origin): mutant version of attL; recombination site for the Gateway® LR reaction LR Clonase™
>Addgene plasmid #109348 | pInducer20 Cyclin E1 | addgene full sequence | sequence record 322369 | Addgene NGS Result
TTGTACAAAGTTGGCATTATAAGAAAGCATTGCTTATCAATTTGTTGCAACGAACAGGTCACTATCAGTC
AAAATAAAATYMCCAGACTACGCTTAGTAATGATTAATTAAACTAGAAATTCTACCGGGTAGGGGAGGCG
CTTTTCCCAAGGCAGTCTGGAGTAACCCACCCAAGATCTGGCCTCCGCGCCGGGTTTTGGCGCCTCCCGC
GGGCGCCCCCCTCCTCACGGCGAGCGCTGCCACGTCAGACGAAGGGCGCAGCGAGCGTCCTGATCCTTCC
GCCCGGACGCTCAGGACAGCGGCCCGCTGCTCATAAGACTCGGCCTTAGAACCCCAGTATCAGCAGAAGG
ACATTTTAGGACGGGACTTGGGTGACTCTAGGGCACTGGTTTTCTTTCCAGAGAGCGGAACAGGCGAGGA
AAAGTAGTCCCTTCTCGGCGATTCTGCGGAGGGATCTCCGTGGGGCGGTGAACGCCGATGATTATATAAG
GACGCGCCGGGTGTGGCACAGCTAGTTCCGTCGCAGCCGGGATTTGGGTCGCGGTTCTTGTTTGTGGATC
GCTGTGATCGTCACTTGGTGAGTAGCGGGCTGCTGGGCTGGCCGGGGCTTTCGTGGCCGCCGGGCCGCTC
GGTGGGACGGAAGCGTGTGGAGAGACCGCCAAGGGCTGTAGTCTGGGTCCGCGAGCAAGGTTGCCCTGAA
CTGGGGGTTGGGGGGAGCGCAGCAAAATGGCGGCTGTTCCCGAGTCTTGAATGGAAGACGCTTGTGAGGC
GGGCTGTGAGGTCGTTGAAACAAGGTGGGGGGCATGGTGGGCGGCAAGAACCCAAGGTCTTGAGGCCTTC
GCTAATGCGGGAAAGCTCTTATTCGGGTGAGATGGGCTGGGGCACCATCTGGGGACCCTGACGTGAAGTT
TGTCACTGACTGGAGAACTCGGTTTGTCGTCTGTTGCGGGGGCGGCAGTTATGGCGGTGCCGTTGGGCAG
TGCACCCGTACCTTTGGGAGCGCGCGCCCTCGTCGTGTCGTGACGTCACCCGTTCTGTTGGCTTATAATG
CAGGGTGGGGCCACCTGCCGGTAGGTGTGCGGTAGGCTTTTCTCCGTCGCAGGACGCAGGGTTCGGGCCT
AGGGTAGGCTCTCCTGAATCGACAGGCGCCGGACCTCTGGTGAGGGGAGGGATAAGTGAGGCGTCAGTTT
CTTTGGTCGGTTTTATGTACCTATCTTCTTAAGTAGCTGAAGCTCCGGTTTTGAACTATGCGCTCGGGGT
TGGCGAGTGTGTTTTGTGAAGTTTTTTAGGCACCTTTTGAAATGTAATCATTTGGGTCAATATGTAATTT
TCAGTGTTAGACTAGTAAATTGTCCGCTAAATTCTGGCCGTTTTTGGCTTTTTTGTTAGACGAAGCTTGG
TACCGAGCTCGGATCTCCACCCCGTACCGGTCCTGCAGTCGAATTCACCATGTCTAGACTGGACAAGAGC
AAAGTCATAAACGGAGCTCTGGAATTACTCAATGGTGTCGGTATCGAAGGCCTGACGACAAGGAAACTCG
CTCAAAAGCTGGGAGTTGAGCAGCCTACCCTGTACTGGCACGTGAAGAACAAGCGGGCCCTGCTCGATGC
CCTGCCAATCGAGATGCTGGACAGGCATCATACCCACTTCTGCCCCCTGGAAGGCGAGTCATGGCAAGAC
TTTCTGCGGAACAACGCCAAGTCATACCGCTGTGCTCTCCTCTCACATCGCGACGGGGCTAAAGTGCATC
TCGGCACCCGCCCAACAGAGAAACAGTACGAAACCCTGGAAAATCAGCTCGCGTTCCTGTGTCAGCAAGG
CTTCTCCCTGGAGAACGCACTGTACGCTCTGTCCGCCGTGGGCCACTTTACACTGGGCTGCGTATTGGAG
GAACAGGAGCATCAAGTAGCAAAAGAGGAAAGAGAGACACCTACCACCGATTCTATGCCCCCACTTCTGA
GACAAGCAATTGAGCTGTTCGACCGGCAGGGAGCCGAACCTGCCTTCCTTTTCGGCCTGGAACTAATCAT
ATGTGGCCTGGAGAAACAGCTAAAGTGCGAAAGCGGCGGGCCGACCGACGCCCTTGACGATTTTGACTTA
GACATGCTCCCAGCCGATGCCCTTGACGACTTTGACCTTGATATGCTGCCTGCTGACGCTCTTGACGATT
TTGACCTTGACATGCTCCCCGGGTAACTAAGTAAGGATCGATCCAAGATATCGTATTCTTAACTATGTTG
CTCCTTTTACGCTATGTGGATACKSKSCKWWGCCGCTTGGAATAAGGCCGGTGTGCGTTTGTCTATATGT
TATTTTCCACCATATTGCCGTCTTTTGGCAATGTGAGGGCCCGGAAACCTGGCCCTGTCTTCTTGACGAG
CATTCCTAGGGGTCTTTCCCCTCTCGCCAAAGGAATGCAAGGTCTGTTGAATGTCGTGAAGGAAGCAGTT
CCTCTGGAAGCTTCTTGAAGACAAACAACGTCTGTAGCGACCCTTTGCAGGCAGCGGAACCCCCCACCTG
GCGACAGGTGCCTCTGCGGCCAAAAGCCACGTGTATAAGATACACCTGCAAAGGCGGCACAACCCCAGTG
CCACGTTGTGAGTTGGATAGTTGTGGAAAGAGTCAAATGGCTCTCCTCAAGCGTATTCAACAAGGGGCTG
AAGGATGCCCAGAAGGTACCCCATTGTATGGGATCTGATCTGGGGCCTCGGTGCACATGCTTTACATGTG
TTTAGTCGAGGTTAAAAAAACGTCTAGGCCCCCCGAACCACGGGGACGTGGTTTTCCTTTGAAAAACACG
ATGATAAGCTTACCGGTCCACCATGATTGAACAAGATGGATTGCACGCAGGTTCTCCGGCCGCTTGGGTG
GAGAGGCTATTCGGCTATGACTGGGCACAACAGACAATCGGCTGCTCTGATGCCGCCGTGTTCCGGCTGT
CAGCGCAGGGGCGCCCGGTTCTTTTTGTCAAGACCGACCTGTCCGGTGCCCTGAATGAACTGCAAGACGA
GGCAGCGCGGCTATCGTGGCTGGCCACGACGGGCGTTCCTTGCGCAGCTGTGCTCGACGTTGTCACTGAA
GCGGGAAGGGACTGGCTGCTATTGGGCGAAGTGCCGGGGCAGGATCTCCTGTCATCTCACCTTGCTCCTG
CCGAGAAAGTATCCATCATGGCTGATGCAATGCGGCGGCTGCATACGCTTGATCCGGCTACCTGCCCATT
CGACCACCAAGCGAAACATCGCATCGAGCGAGCACGTACTCGGATGGAAGCCGGTCTTGTCGATCAGGAT
GATCTGGACGAAGAGCATCAGGGGCTCGCGCCAGCCGAACTGTTCGCCAGGCTCAAGGCGAGCATGCCCG
ACGGCGAGGATCTCGTCGTGACCCATGGCGATGCCTGCTTGCCGAATATCATGGTGGAAAATGGCCGCTT
TTCTGGATTCATCGACTGTGGCCGGCTGGGTGTGGCGGACCGCTATCAGGACATAGCGTTGGCTACCCGT
GATATTGCTGAAGAGCTTGGCGGCGAATGGGCTGACCGCTTCCTCGTGCTTTACGGTATCGCCGCTCCCG
ATTCGCAGCGCATCGCCTTCTATCGCCTTCTTGACGAGTTCTTCTGATGTACAAGTAAAGCGGCCGCGAC
TCTAGATCATAATCAGCCATACCACATTTGTAGAGGTTTTACTTGCTTTAAAAAACCTCCCACACCTCCC
CCTGAACCTGAAACATAAAATGAATGCAATTGTTGTTGTTTAGTCCCTCCCAATTCGATATCAAGCTTAT
CGCGATAGATCCTAATCAACCTCTGGATTACAAAATTTGTGAAAGATTGACTGGTATTCTTAACTATGTT
GCTCCTTTTACGCTATGTGGATACGCTGCTTTAATGCCTTTGTATCATGCTATTGCTTCCCGTATGGCTT
TCATTTTCTCCTCCTTGTATAAATCCTGGTTGCTGTCTCTTTATGAGGAGTTGTGGCCCGTTGTCAGGCA
ACGTGGCGTGGTGTGCACTGTGTTTGCTGACGCAACCCCCACTGGTTGGGGCATTGCCACCACCTGTCAG
CTCCTTTCCGGGACTTTCGCTTTCCCCCTCCCTATTGCCACGGCGGAACTCATCGCCGCCTGCCTTGCCC
GCTGCTGGACAGGGGCTCGGCTGTTGGGCACTGACAATTCCGTGGTGTTGTCGGGGAARYYRWCGTCCTT
TCCWTGGCTGCTCGCCTGTGTTGCCACCTGGATTCTGCGCGGGACGTCCTTCTGCTACGTCCCTTCGGCC
CTCAATCCAGCGGACCTTCCTTCCCGCGGCCTGCTGCCGGCTCTGCGGCCTCTTCCGCGTCTTCGCCTTC
GCCCTCAGACGAGTCGGATCTCCCTTTGGGCCGCCTCCCCGCCTGAGRTCCTTTAAGACCAATGACTTAC
AAGGCAGCTGTAGATCTTAGCCACTTTTTAAAAGAAAAGGGGGGACTGGAAGGGCTAATTCACTCCCAAC
GAAGACAAGATCTGCTTTTTGCTTGTACTGGGTCTCTCTGGTTAGACCAGATCTGAGCCTGGGAGCTCTC
TGGCTAACTAGGGAACCCACTGCTTAAGCCTCAATAAAGCTTGCCTTGAGTGCTTCAAGTAGTGTGTGCC
CGTCTGTTGTGTGACTCTGGTAACTAGAGATCCCTCAGACCCTTTTAGTCAGTGTGGAAAATCTCTAGCA
GTAGTAGTTCATGTCATCTTATTATTCAGTATTTATAACTTGCAAAGAAATGAATATCAGAGAGTGAGAG
GCCCGGGTTAATTAAGGAAAGGGCTAGATCATTCTTGAAGACGAAAGGGCCTCGTGATACGCCTATTTTT
ATAGGTTAATGTCATGATAATAATGGTTTCTTAGACGTCAGGTGGCACTTTTCGGGGAAATGTGCGCGGA
ACCCCTATTTGTTTATTTTTCTAAATACATTCAAATATGTATCCGCTCATGAGACAATAACCCTGATAAA
TGCTTCAATAATATTGAAAAAGGAAGAGTATGAGTATTCAACATTTCCGTGTCGCCCTTATTCCCTTTTT
TGCGGCATTTTGCCTTCCTGTTTTTGCTCACCCAGAAACGCTGGTGAAAGTAAAAGATGCTGAAGATCAG
TTGGGTGCACGAGTGGGTTACATCGAACTGGATCTCAACAGCGGTAAGATCCTTGAGAGTTTTCGCCCCG
AAGAACGTTTTCCAATGATGAGCACTTTTAAAGTTCTGCTATGTGGCGCGGTATTATCCCGTATTGACGC
CGGGCAAGAGCAACTCGGTCGCCGCATACACTATTCTCAGAATGACTTGGTTGAGTACTCACCAGTCACA
GAAAAGCATCTTACGGATGGCATGACAGTAAGAGAATTATGCAGTGCTGCCATAACCATGAGTGATAACA
CTGCGGCCAACTTACTTCTGACAACGATCGGAGGACCGAAGGAGCTAACCGCTTTTTTGCACAACATGGG
GGATCATGTAACTCGCCTTGATCGTTGGGAACCGGAGCTGAATGAAGCCATACCAAACGACGAGCGTGAC
ACCACGATGCCTGTAGCAATGGCAACAACGTTGCGCAAACTATTAACTGGCGAACTACTTACTCTAGCTT
CCCGGCAACAATTAATAGACTGGATGGAGGCGGATAAAGTTGCAGGACCACTTCTGCGCTCGGCCCTTCC
GGCTGGCTGGTTTATTGCTGATAAATCTGGAGCCGGTGAGCGTGGGTCTCGCGGTATCATTGCAGCACTG
GGGCCAGATGGTAAGCCCTCCCGTATCGTAGTTATCTACACGACGGGGAGTCAGGCAACTATGGATGAAC
GAAATAGACAGATCGCTGAGATAGGTGCCTCACTGATTAAGCATTGGTAACTGTCAGACCAAGTTTACTC
ATATATACTTTAGATTGATTTAAAACTTCATTYWYWRKYWRARMRKWWCKMKGACTTGACGGGACGGCGC
AAGCTCATGACCAAAATCCCTTAACGTGAGTTACGCGTCGTTCCACTGAGCGTCAGACCCCGTAGAAAAG
ATCAAAGGATCTTCTTGAGATCCTTTTTTTCTGCGCGTAATCTGCTGCTTGCAAACAAAAAAACCACCGC
TACCAGCGGTGGTTTGTTTGCCGGATCAAGAGCTACCAACTCTTTTTCCGAAGGTAACTGGCTTCAGCAG
AGCGCAGATACCAAATACTGTTCTTCTAGTGTAGCCGTAGTTAGGCCACCACTTCAAGAACTCTGTAGCA
CCGCCTACATACCTCGCTCTGCTAATCCTGTTACCAGTGGCTGCTGCCAGTGGCGATAAGTCGTGTCTTA
CCGGGTTGGACTCAAGACGATAGTTACCGGATAAGGCGCAGCGGTCGGGCTGAACGGGGGGTTCGTGCAC
ACAGCCCAGCTTGGAGCGAACGACCTACACCGAACTGAGATACCTACAGCGTGAGCTATGAGAAAGCGCC
ACGCTTCCCGAAGGGAGAAAGGCGGACAGGTATCCGGTAAGCGGCAGGGTCGGAACAGGAGAGCGCACGA
GGGAGCTTCCAGGGGGAAACGCCTGGTATCTTTATAGTCCTGTCGGGTTTCGCCACCTCTGACTTGAGCG
TCGATTTTTGTGATGCTCGTCAGGGGGGCGGAGCCTATGGAAAAACGCCAGCAACGCGGCCTTTTTACGG
TTCCTGGCCTTTTGCTGGCCTTTTGCTCACATGTTCTTTCCTGCGTTATCCCCTGATTCTGTGGATAACC
GTATTACCGCCTTTGAGTGAGCTGATACCGCTCGCCGCAGCCGAACGACCGAGCGCAGCGAGTCAGTGAG
CGAGGAAGCGGAAGAGCGCCCAATACGCAAACCGCCTCTCCCCGCGCGTTGGCCGATTCATTAATGCAGC
TGGCWCRWSRSNGWYTMMYKWTTKKWAWKYRKGCAGAGGCCGAGGCCGCCTCGGCCTCTGAGCTATTCCA
GAAGTAGTGAGGAGGCTTTTTTGGAGGCCTAGGCTTTTGCAAAAAGCTCCCCGTGGCACGACAGGTTTCC
CGACTGGAAAGCGGGCAGTGAGCGCAACGCAATTAATGTGAGTTAGCTCACTCATTAGGCACCCCAGGCT
TTACACTTTATGCTTCCGGCTCGTATGTTGTGTGGAATTGTGAGCGGATAACAATTTCACACAGGAAACA
GCTATGACATGATTACGAATTTCACAAATAAAGCATTTTTTTCACTGCATTCTAGTTGTGGTTTGTCCAA
ACTCATCAATGTATCTTATCATGTCTGGATCAACTGGATAACTCAAGCTAACCAAAATCATCCCAAACTT
CCCACCCCATACCCTATTACCACTGCCAATTACCTGTGGTTTCATTTACTCTAAACCTGTGATTCCTCTG
AATTATTTTCATTTTAAAGAAATTGTATTTGTTAAATATGTACTACAAACTTAGTAGTTGGAAGGGCTAA
TTCACTCCCAAAGAAGACAAGATATCCTTGATCTGTGGATCTACCACACACAAGGCTACTTCCCTGATTA
GCAGAACTACACACCAGGGCCAGGGGTCAGATATCCACTGACCTTTGGATGGTGCTACAAGCTAGTACCA
GTTGAGCCAGATAAGGTAGAAGAGGCCAATAAAGGAGAGAACACCAGCTTGTTACACCCTGTGAGCCTGC
ATGGGATGGATGACCCGGAGAGAGAAGTGTTAGAGTGGAGGTTTGACAGCCGCCTAGCATTTCATCACGT
GGCCCGAGAGCTGCATCCGGAGTACTTCAAGAACTGCTGATATCGAGCTTGCTACAAGGGACTTTCCGCT
GGGGACTTTCCAGGGAGGCGTGGCCTGGGCGGGACTGGGGAGTGGCGAGCCCTCAGATCCTGCATATAAG
CAGCTGCTTTTTGCCTGTACTGGGTCTCTCTGGTTAGACCAGATCTGAGCCTGGGAGCTCTCTGGCTAAC
TAGGGAACCCACTGCTTAAGCCTCAATAAAGCTTGCCTTGAGTGCTTCAAGTAGTGTGTGCCCGTCTGTT
GTGTGACTCTGGTAACTAGAGATCCCTCAGACCCTTTTAGTCAGTGTGGAAAATCTCTAGCAGTGGCGCC
CGAACAGGGACTTGAAAGCGAAAGGGAAACCAGAGGAGCTCTCTCGACGCAGGACTCGGCTTGCTGAAGC
GCGCACGGCAAGAGGCGAGGGGCGGCGACTGGTGAGTACGCCAAAAATTTTGACTAGCGGAGGCTAGAAG
GAGAGAGATGGGTGCGAGAGCGTCAGTATTAAGCGGGGGAGAATTAGATCGCGATGGGAAAAAATTCGGT
TAAGGCCAGGGGGAAAGAAAAAATATAAATTAAAACATATAGTATGGGCAAGCAGGGAGCTAGAACGATT
CGCAGTTAATCCTGGCCTGTTAGAAACATCAGAAGGCTGTAGACAAATACTGGGACAGCTACAACCATCC
CTTCAGACAGGATCAGAAGAACTTAGATCATTATATAATACAGTAGCAACCCTCTATTGTGTGCATCAAA
GGATAGAGATAAAAGACACCAAGGAAGCTTTAGACAAGATAGAGGAAGAGCAAAACAAAAGTAAGACCAC
CGCACAGCAAGCGGCCGNNCTGATCTTCAGACCTGGAGGAGGAGATATGAGGGACAATTGGAGAAGTGAA
TTATATAAATATAAAGTAGTAAAAATTGAACCATTAGGAGTAGCACCCACCAAGGCAAAGAGAAGAGTGG
TGCAGAGAGAAAAAAGAGCAGTGGGAATAGGAGCTTTGTTCCTTGGGTTCTTGGGAGCAGCAGGAAGCAC
TATGGGCGCAGCGTCAATGACGCTGACGGTACAGGCCAGACAATTATTGTCTGGTATAGTGCAGCAGCAG
AACAATTTGCTGAGGGCTATTGAGGCGCAACAGCATCTGTTGCAACTCACAGTCTGGGGCATCAAGCAGC
TCCAGGCAAGAATCCTGGCTGTGGAAAGATACCTAAAGGATCAACAGCTCCTGGGGATTTGGGGTTGCTC
TGGAAAACTCATTTGCACCACTGCTGTGCCTTGGAATGCTAGTTGGAGTAATAAATCTCTGGAACAGATT
TGGAATCACACGACCTGGATGGAGTGGGACAGAGAAATTAACAATTACACAAGCTTAATACACTCCTTAA
TTGAAGAATCGCAAAACCAGCAAGAAAAGAATGAACAAGAATTATTGGAATTAGATAAATGGGCAAGTTT
GTGGAATTGGTTTAACATAACAAATTGGCTGTGGTATATAAAATTATTCATAATGATAGTAGGAGGCTTG
GTAGGTTTAAGAATAGTTTTTGCTGTACTTTCTATAGTGAATAGAGTTAGGCAGGGATATTCACCATTAT
CGTTTCAGACCCACCTCCCAACCCCGAGGGGACCCGACAGGCCCGAAGGAATAGAAGAAGAAGGTGGAGA
GAGAGACAGAGACAGATCCATTCGATTAGTGAACGGATCTCGACGGTATCGCCGAATTCACAAATGGCAG
TATTCATCCACAATTTTAAAAGAAAAGGGGGGATTGGGGGGTACAGTGCAGGGGAAAGAATAGTAGACAT
AATAGCAACAGACATACAAACTAAAGAATTACAAAAACAAATTACAAAAATTCAAAATTTTCGGGTTTAT
TACAGGGACAGCAGAGATCCASTTTGGMCKMGRATCSWTWWSYNNNNNNNACTCCCTATCAGTGATAGAG
AAMNNNGWAWGTCGAGTTTACNNNTCCCTATCAGTGATAGAGAAMRRTGNNNNTCGAGTTTACNNNTCCC
TATCAGTGATAGAGAAMNNNGWAWGTCGAGTTTACNNNTCCCTATCAGTGATAGAGAAMNNNGWAWGTCG
AGTTTACNNCTCCCTATCAGTGATAGAGAAMAGTGWAWGTCGAGTTTACCACTCCCTATCAGTGATAGAG
AAAAGTGAAAGTCGAGTTTACCACTCCCTATCAGTGATAGAGAAAAGTGAAAGTCGAGCTCGGTACCCGG
GTCGAGGTAGGCGTGTACGGTGGGAGGCCTATATAAGCAGAGCTCGTTTAGTGAACCGTCAGATCGCCTG
GAGACGCCATCCACGCTGTTTTGACCTCCATAGAAGACACCGGGACYGAYYSATAGTGACCTGTTCGTTG
CAACAAATTGATGAGCAATGCTTTTTTATAATGCCAACTTTGTACAAAAAAGCAGGCTACCATGAAGGAG
GACGGCGGCGCGGAGTTCTCGGCTCGCTCCAGGAAGAGGAAGGCAAACGTGACCGTTTTTTTGCAGGATC
CAGATGAAGAAATGGCCAAAATCGACAGGACGGCGAGGGACCAGTGTGGGAGCCAGCCTTGGGACAATAA
TGCAGTCTGTGCAGACCCCTGCTCCCTGATCCCCACACCTGACAAAGAAGATGATGACCGGGTTTACCCA
AACTCAACGTGCAAGCCTCGGATTATTGCACCATCCAGAGGCTCCCCGCTGCCTGTACTGAGCTGGGCAA
ATAGAGAGGAAGTCTGGAAAATCATGTTAAACAAGGAAAAGACATACTTAAGGGATCAGCACTTTCTTGA
GCAACACCCTCTTCTGCAGCCAAAAATGCGAGCAATTCTTCTGGATTGGTTAATGGAGGTGTGTGAAGTC
TATAAACTTCACAGGGAGACCTTTTACTTGGCACAAGATTTCTTTGACCGGTATATGGCGACACAAGAAA
ATGTTGTAAAAACTCTTTTACAGCTTATTGGGATTTCATCTTTATTTATTGCAGCCAAACTTGAGGAAAT
CTATCCTCCAAAGTTGCACCAGTTTGCGTATGTGACAGATGGAGCTTGTTCAGGAGATGAAATTCTCACC
ATGGAATTAATGATTATGAAGGCCCTTAAGTGGCGTTTAAGTCCCCTGACTATTGTGTCCTGGCTGAATG
TATACATGCAGGTTGCATATCTAAATGACTTACATGAAGTGCTACTGCCGCAGTATCCCCAGCAAATCTT
TATACAGATTGCAGAGCTGTTGGATCTCTGTGTCCTGGATGTTGACTGCCTTGAATTTCCTTATGGTATA
CTTGCTGCTTCGGCCTTGTATCATTTCTCGTCATCTGAATTGATGCAAAAGGTTTCAGGGTATCAGTGGT
GCGACATAGAGAACTGTGTCAAGTGGATGGTTCCATTTGCCATGGTTATAAGGGAGACGGGGAGCTCAAA
ACTGAAGCACTTCAGGGGCGTCGCTGATGAAGATGCACACAACATACAGACCCACAGAGACAGCTTGGAT
TTGCTGGACAAAGCCCGAGCAAAGAAAGCCATGTTGTCTGAACAAAATAGGGCTTCTCCTCTCCCCAGTG
GGCTCCTCACCCCGCCACAGAGCGGTAAGAAGCAGAGCAGCGGGCCGGAAATGGCGTGAACCCAGCTTTC
