Features (pLannotate 1.2.2; 10 found; start..end, strand, type, name):
    384..483     -  protein_bind   attL2: mutant version of attL; recombination site for the Gateway® LR reaction LR Clonase™
    501..519     -  promoter       T7 promoter: promoter for bacteriophage T7 RNA polymerase
    653..1462    +  CDS            KanR: aminoglycoside phosphotransferase; aph(3')-Ia; confers resistance to kanamycin in bacteria or G418 (Geneticin®) in eukaryotes
   1609..2197    +  rep_origin     ori: high-copy-number ColE1/pMB1/pBR322/pUC origin of replication
   2380..2472    +  CDS            lacI (fragment): lac repressor; lacI; The lac repressor binds to the lac operator to inhibit transcription in E. coli. This inhibition can be relieved by adding lactose or isopropyl-β-D-thiogalactopyranoside (IPTG).
   2527..2554    -  terminator     rrnB T2 terminator: transcription terminator T2 from the E. coli rrnB gene
   2686..2729    +  terminator     rrnB T1 terminator: Escherichia coli rrnB; transcription terminator T1 from the E. coli rrnB gene
   2776..2812    -  CDS            lacZα (fragment): LacZα fragment of β-galactosidase; lacZ fragment
   2828..2927    +  protein_bind   attL1: mutant version of attL; recombination site for the Gateway® LR reaction LR Clonase™
   2916..380     +  CDS            CCNE1 (across the origin): CCNE1_HUMAN - Also known as CCNE. Experimental evidence at protein level: Swiss-Prot protein existence level 1. Essential for the control of the cell cycle at the G1/S (start) transition. From Homo sapiens (Human).
>Addgene plasmid #109348 | pInducer20 Cyclin E1 Sequencing Result | analyzer sequence | sequence record 331268
TCTGTGTCCTGGATGTTGACTGCCTTGAATTTCCTTATGGTATACTTGCTGCTTCGGCCTTGTATCATTT
CTCGTCATCTGAATTGATGCAAAAGGTTTCAGGGTATCAGTGGTGCGACATAGAGAACTGTGTCAAGTGG
ATGGTTCCATTTGCCATGGTTATAAGGGAGACGGGGAGCTCAAAACTGAAGCACTTCAGGGGCGTCGCTG
ATGAAGATGCACACAACATACAGACCCACAGAGACAGCTTGGATTTGCTGGACAAAGCCCGAGCAAAGAA
AGCCATGTTGTCTGAACAAAATAGGGCTTCTCCTCTCCCCAGTGGGCTCCTCACCCCGCCACAGAGCGGT
AAGAAGCAGAGCAGCGGGCCGGAAATGGCGTGAACCCAGCTTTCTTGTACAAAGTTGGCATTATAAGAAA
GCATTGCTTATCAATTTGTTGCAACGAACAGGTCACTATCAGTCAAAATAAAATCATTATTTGCCATCCA
GCTGATATCCCCTATAGTGAGTCGTATTACATGGTCATAGCTGTTTCCTGGCAGCTCTGGCCCGTGTCTC
AAAATCTCTGATGTTACATTGCACAAGATAAAAATATATCATCATGAACAATAAAACTGTCTGCTTACAT
AAACAGTAATACAAGGGGTGTTATGAGCCATATTCAACGGGAAACGTCGAGGCCGCGATTAAATTCCAAC
ATGGATGCTGATTTATATGGGTATAAATGGGCTCGCGATAATGTCGGGCAATCAGGTGCGACAATCTATC
GCTTGTATGGGAAGCCCGATGCGCCAGAGTTGTTTCTGAAACATGGCAAAGGTAGCGTTGCCAATGATGT
TACAGATGAGATGGTCAGACTAAACTGGCTGACGGAATTTATGCCTCTTCCGACCATCAAGCATTTTATC
CGTACTCCTGATGATGCATGGTTACTCACCACTGCGATCCCCGGAAAAACAGCATTCCAGGTATTAGAAG
AATATCCTGATTCAGGTGAAAATATTGTTGATGCGCTGGCAGTGTTCCTGCGCCGGTTGCATTCGATTCC
TGTTTGTAATTGTCCTTTTAACAGCGATCGCGTATTTCGTCTCGCTCAGGCGCAATCACGAATGAATAAC
GGTTTGGTTGATGCGAGTGATTTTGATGACGAGCGTAATGGCTGGCCTGTTGAACAAGTCTGGAAAGAAA
TGCATAAACTTTTGCCATTCTCACCGGATTCAGTCGTCACTCATGGTGATTTCTCACTTGATAACCTTAT
TTTTGACGAGGGGAAATTAATAGGTTGTATTGATGTTGGACGAGTCGGAATCGCAGACCGATACCAGGAT
CTTGCCATCCTATGGAACTGCCTCGGTGAGTTTTCTCCTTCATTACAGAAACGGCTTTTTCAAAAATATG
GTATTGATAATCCTGATATGAATAAATTGCAGTTTCATTTGATGCTCGATGAGTTTTTCTAATCAGAATT
GGTTAATTGGTTGTAACACTGGCAGAGCATTACGCTGACTTGACGGGACGGCGCAAGCTCATGACCAAAA
TCCCTTAACGTGAGTTACGCGTCGTTCCACTGAGCGTCAGACCCCGTAGAAAAGATCAAAGGATCTTCTT
GAGATCCTTTTTTTCTGCGCGTAATCTGCTGCTTGCAAACAAAAAAACCACCGCTACCAGCGGTGGTTTG
TTTGCCGGATCAAGAGCTACCAACTCTTTTTCCGAAGGTAACTGGCTTCAGCAGAGCGCAGATACCAAAT
ACTGTTCTTCTAGTGTAGCCGTAGTTAGGCCACCACTTCAAGAACTCTGTAGCACCGCCTACATACCTCG
CTCTGCTAATCCTGTTACCAGTGGCTGCTGCCAGTGGCGATAAGTCGTGTCTTACCGGGTTGGACTCAAG
ACGATAGTTACCGGATAAGGCGCAGCGGTCGGGCTGAACGGGGGGTTCGTGCACACAGCCCAGCTTGGAG
CGAACGACCTACACCGAACTGAGATACCTACAGCGTGAGCTATGAGAAAGCGCCACGCTTCCCGAAGGGA
GAAAGGCGGACAGGTATCCGGTAAGCGGCAGGGTCGGAACAGGAGAGCGCACGAGGGAGCTTCCAGGGGG
AAACGCCTGGTATCTTTATAGTCCTGTCGGGTTTCGCCACCTCTGACTTGAGCGTCGATTTTTGTGATGC
TCGTCAGGGGGGCGGAGCCTATGGAAAAACGCCAGCAACGCGGCCTTTTTACGGTTCCTGGCCTTTTGCT
GGCCTTTTGCTCACATGTTCTTTCCTGCGTTATCCCCTGATTCTGTGGATAACCGTATTACCGCCTTTGA
GTGAGCTGATACCGCTCGCCGCAGCCGAACGACCGAGCGCAGCGAGTCAGTGAGCGAGGAAGCGGAAGAG
CGCCCAATACGCAAACCGCCTCTCCCCGCGCGTTGGCCGATTCATTAATGCAGCTGGCACGACAGGTTTC
CCGACTGGAAAGCGGGCAGTGAGCGCAACGCAATTAATACGCGTACCGCTAGCCAGGAAGAGTTTGTAGA
AACGCAAAAAGGCCATCCGTCAGGATGGCCTTCTGCTTAGTTTGATGCCTGGCAGTTTATGGCGGGCGTC
CTGCCCGCCACCCTCCGGGCCGTTGCTTCACAACGTTCAAATCCGCTCCCGGCGGATTTGTCCTACTCAG
GAGAGCGTTCACCGACAAACAACAGATAAAACGAAAGGCCCAGTCTTCCGACTGAGCCTTTCGTTTTATT
TGATGCCTGGCAGTTCCCTACTCTCGCGTTAACGCTAGCATGGATGTTTTCCCAGTCACGACGTTGTAAA
ACGACGGCCAGTCTTAAGCTCGGGCCCCAAATAATGATTTTATTTTGACTGATAGTGACCTGTTCGTTGC
AACAAATTGATGAGCAATGCTTTTTTATAATGCCAACTTTGTACAAAAAAGCAGGCTACCATGAAGGAGG
ACGGCGGCGCGGAGTTCTCGGCTCGCTCCAGGAAGAGGAAGGCAAACGTGACCGTTTTTTTGCAGGATCC
AGATGAAGAAATGGCCAAAATCGACAGGACGGCGAGGGACCAGTGTGGGAGCCAGCCTTGGGACAATAAT
GCAGTCTGTGCAGACCCCTGCTCCCTGATCCCCACACCTGACAAAGAAGATGATGACCGGGTTTACCCAA
ACTCAACGTGCAAGCCTCGGATTATTGCACCATCCAGAGGCTCCCCGCTGCCTGTACTGAGCTGGGCAAA
TAGAGAGGAAGTCTGGAAAATCATGTTAAACAAGGAAAAGACATACTTAAGGGATCAGCACTTTCTTGAG
CAACACCCTCTTCTGCAGCCAAAAATGCGAGCAATTCTTCTGGATTGGTTAATGGAGGTGTGTGAAGTCT
ATAAACTTCACAGGGAGACCTTTTACTTGGCACAAGATTTCTTTGACCGGTATATGGCGACACAAGAAAA
TGTTGTAAAAACTCTTTTACAGCTTATTGGGATTTCATCTTTATTTATTGCAGCCAAACTTGAGGAAATC
TATCCTCCAAAGTTGCACCAGTTTGCGTATGTGACAGATGGAGCTTGTTCAGGAGATGAAATTCTCACCA
TGGAATTAATGATTATGAAGGCCCTTAAGTGGCGTTTAAGTCCCCTGACTATTGTGTCCTGGCTGAATGT
ATACATGCAGGTTGCATATCTAAATGACTTACATGAAGTGCTACTGCCGCAGTATCCCCAGCAAATCTTT
ATACAGATTGCAGAGCTGTTGGATC
